Addgene plasmid #118060: pGrRenilla
Purpose: GBPart - GreenRenilla Luciferase CDS
Depositing lab: Koen Venken. Depositing organization: Baylor College of Medicine. Publication: Examining multiple cellular pathways at once using multiplex hextuple luciferase assaying. Sarrion-Perdigones A, Chang L, Gonzalez Y, Gallego-Flores T, Young DW, Venken KJT. Nat Commun. 2019 Dec 13;10(1):5710. doi: 10.1038/s41467-019-13651-y. PubMed 31836712.
Backbone
  Vector backbone: pUPD3
  Backbone manufacturer: Self made; Derived from pBluescriptSK
  Backbone size w/o insert (bp): 2343
  Total vector size (bp): 3280
  Modifications to backbone: Chloramphenicol Resistance
  Vector type: Luciferase, Synthetic Biology ; GBPart
Growth in bacteria
  Bacterial resistance: Chloramphenicol, 25 μg/mL
  Growth temperature: 37°C
  Growth strain: DH5alpha
  Copy number: High Copy
Gene/Insert
  Gene/Insert name: Green Renilla (alt name: Green Renilla Luciferase)
  Species: Synthetic; Renilla reniformis - mutant derived from Renilla Luciferase
  Insert size (bp): 937
  Cloning method: Restriction Enzyme; 5′ cloning site BsaI (destroyed during cloning); 3′ cloning site BsaI (destroyed during cloning)
  Sequencing primers: 5′ atttaggtgacactataga; 3′ cctatagtgagtcgtatta
Terms and licenses: Academic/Nonprofit Terms; Industry Terms: Not Available to Industry
Depositor comments: Insert can be released with BsaI
How to cite: pGrRenilla was a gift from Koen Venken (Addgene plasmid # 118060 ; http://n2t.net/addgene:118060 ; RRID:Addgene_118060)
