[The description below was written by a language model from this plasmid's Addgene catalogue record and pLannotate feature annotations shown in this document.]
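Description:
pGrRenilla is a GoldenBraid-style part plasmid (GBPart) that stores the coding sequence for Green Renilla luciferase as a standardized, reusable module for synthetic biology assemblies. It is built on pUPD3, a self-made entry vector derived from pBluescript SK in which the selection marker was changed to chloramphenicol resistance. The annotated features match this: a cat gene with its own promoter provides chloramphenicol selection, a high-copy ColE1/pUC-type origin drives replication in E. coli, and an f1 origin remains from the pBluescript parent. Short fragments annotated as RSF ori, lacZα and tet promoter appear to be partial matches or backbone remnants rather than functional elements. The whole plasmid is about 3.3 kb.

The payload is a roughly 0.9 kb synthetic open reading frame, a mutant derived from Renilla reniformis luciferase and identified in the feature table by its similarity to the native enzyme, which oxidizes coelenterazine to produce light. The insert sits between SP6 and T7 phage promoters that face inward from either side. These correspond to the sequencing primer sites, and the record gives no indication that they are meant to drive expression. No eukaryotic promoter or terminator is annotated, so this is a CDS-only part and not an expression construct. The catalogue lists the BsaI cloning sites as destroyed during cloning, yet the depositor notes that the insert can be released with BsaI. That allows Type IIS assembly of the luciferase with promoter and terminator parts into complete transcriptional units. The associated work concerns multiplexed luciferase assays that monitor several cellular pathways at once, where this green-emitting variant would serve as one of the distinguishable reporters.
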