Features (pLannotate 1.2.2; 10 found; start..end, strand, type, name):
      1..26      +  rep_origin     RSF ori (fragment): Plasmids containing the RSF 1030 origin of replication can be propagated in E. coli cells that contain additional plasmids with compatible origins.
     74..92      +  promoter       SP6 promoter: promoter for bacteriophage SP6 RNA polymerase
    130..1062    +  CDS            LUCI_RENRE: Experimental evidence at protein level: Swiss-Prot protein existence level 1. Upon binding the substrate, the enzyme catalyzes an oxygenation, producing a very short-lived hydroperoxide that cyclizes into a dioxetanone structure, which collapses, releasing a CO(2) molecule. The spontaneous breakdown of the dioxetanone releases the energy (about 50 kcal/mole) that is necessary to generate the excited state of the coelenteramide product, which is the singlet form of the monoanion. In vivo the product undergoes the process of nonradiative energy transfer to an accessory protein, a green fluoresce
   1113..1131    -  promoter       T7 promoter: promoter for bacteriophage T7 RNA polymerase
   1134..1155    +  CDS            lacZα (fragment): LacZα fragment of β-galactosidase; lacZ fragment
   1174..1629    -  rep_origin     f1 ori (sequence partly withheld): f1 bacteriophage origin of replication; arrow indicates direction of (+) strand synthesis
   1640..1657    +  promoter       tet promoter (fragment): E. coli promoter for tetracycline efflux protein gene
   1745..2401    -  CDS            cat: CAT_ECOLX - Experimental evidence at protein level: Swiss-Prot protein existence level 1. This enzyme is an effector of chloramphenicol resistance in bacteria. From Escherichia coli. This protein is used as a marker in many commonly used cloning vectors, such as pACYC184.
   2402..2504    -  promoter       cat promoter: promoter of the E. coli cat gene encoding chloramphenicol acetyltransferase
   2619..3207    +  rep_origin     ori: high-copy-number ColE1/pMB1/pBR322/pUC origin of replication
>Addgene plasmid #118060 | pGrRenilla | addgene full sequence | sequence record 240471 | Addgene NGS Result
TATCCCCTGATTCTGTGGATAACCGTGTCATGATGCCTGGACAGGAAACAGCTATGACCAACGGCTCTAT
GGTATTTAGGTGACACTATAGAACGAATTCACTAGTGATTGGGCGATGAGTGGTCTCGAATGGCTTCCAA
AGTCTACGACCCAGAACAAAGGAAGAGGATGATTACTGGACCGCAGTGGTGGGCAAGGTGCAAGCAGATG
AATGTACTCGATAGTTTTATCAATTATTACGACTCCGAAAAACACGCGGAAAATGCTGTCATATTCCTGC
ACGGGAACGCCACTAGCAGCTACTTGTGGCGGCACGTAGTCCCCCACATAGAGCCTGTTGCCCGATGTAT
TATTCCCGATCTCATTGGAATGGGCAAATCAGGCAAATCTGGGAACGGTTCTTACCGCCTGCTCGATCAC
TATAAATATTTGACCGCTTGGTTTGAGCTGCTTAATCTCCCTAAAAAAATAATATTCGTTGGACACGACT
GGGGCTCAGCTCTGGCGTTCCACTACGCATACGAGCATCAAGACCGAATAAAAGCAATAGTACATATGGA
GTCAGTTGTTGACGTCATAGAGTCATGGATGGGTTGGCCAGATATTGAAGAGGAATTGGCCCTCATCAAG
AGTGAGGAGGGGGAAAAAATGGTCCTGGAAAATAATTTTTTCGTGGAAACCTTGCTCCCGAGTAAAATAA
TGCGAAAACTTGAACCCGAAGAGTTTGCTGCTTATTTGGAGCCTTTCAAGGAAAAGGGGGAAGTAAGACG
ACCAACCCTTTCTTGGCCGAGGGAGATACCTCTTGTTAAGGGTGGAAAGCCCGACGTAGTCCAGATAGTC
CGAAATTACAACGCGTACCTGAGAGCTAGTGATGACCTCCCTAAGTTGTTTATCGAGTCAGACCCTGGGT
TCTTCAGCAACGCAATTGTAGAAGGAGCGAAAAAATTTCCAAATACAGAATTTGTGAAGGTTAAGGGGCT
CCACTTTTTGCAAGAGGACGCCCCCGATGAGATGGGAAAATACATTAAATCTTTCGTAGAGCGCGTCCTT
AAGAATGAACAGTGAGCTTCGAGACCTTGAGATCAATATCTAAGGTCCTAAGCGGAATTCACCCTATAGT
GAGTCGTATTACAATTCACTGGCCGTCGTTTTACATGCGTTTCTACAATGTTAAAATTGTAAGCGTTAAT
ATTTTGTTAAAATTCGCGTTAAATTTTTGTTAAATCAGCTCATTTTTTAACCAATAGGCCGAAATCGGCA
AAATCCCTTATAAATCAAAAGAATAGACCGAGATAGGGT
[37 nt withheld, positions 1300-1336]
AAAGAACGTGGACTCCAACGTCAAAGGGCGAAAAACCGTCTATCAGGGCGCTGGCCCACTACGTGAACCA
TCACCCT
[91 nt withheld, positions 1414-1504]
G
[125 nt withheld, positions 1506-1630]
ACATCATGTTTGACAGCTTATCATCGAATTTCTGCCATTCATCCGCTTATTATCACTTATTCAGGCGTAG
CAACCAGGCGTTTAAGGGCACCAATAACTGCCTTAAAAAAATTACGCCCCGCCCTGCCACTCATCGCAGT
ACTGTTGTAATTCATTAAGCATTCTGCCGACATGGAAGCCATCACAAACGGCATGATGAACCTGAATCGC
CAGCGGCATCAGCACCTTGTCGCCTTGCGTATAATATTTGCCCATGGTGAAAACGGGGGCGAAGAAGTTG
TCCATATTGGCCACGTTTAAATCAAAACTGGTGAAACTCACCCAGGGATTGGCTGACACGAAAAACATAT
TCTCAATAAACCCTTTAGGGAAATAGGCCAGGTTTTCACCGTAACACGCCACATCTTGCGAATATATGTG
TAGAAACTGCCGGAAATCGTCGTGGTATTCACTCCAGAGCGATGAAAACGTTTCAGTTTGCTCATGGAAA
ACGGTGTAACAAGGGTGAACACTATCCCATATCACCAGCTCACCGTCTTTCATTGCCATACGGAATTCCG
GATGAGCATTCATCAGGCGGGCAAGAATGTGAATAAAGGCCGGATAAAACTTGTGCTTATTTTTCTTTAC
GGTCTTTAAAAAGGCCGTAATATCCAGCTGAACGGTCTGGTTATAGGTACATTGAGCAACTGACTGAAAT
GCCTCAAAATGTTCTTTACGATGCCATTGGGATATATCAACGGTGGTATATCCAGTGATTTTTTTCTCCA
TTTTAGCTTCCTTAGCTCCTGAAAATCTCGATAACTCAAAAAATACGCCCGGTAGTGATCTTATTTCATT
ATGGTGAAAGTTGGAACCTCTTACGTGCCGATCATCACAAAAGGATCTAGGTGAAGATCCTTTTTGATAA
TCTCATGACCAAAATCCCTTAACGTGAGTTTTCGTTCCACTGAGCGTCAGACCCCGTAGAAAAGATCAAA
GGATCTTCTTGAGATCCTTTTTTTCTGCGCGTAATCTGCTGCTTGCAAACAAAAAAACCACCGCTACCAG
CGGTGGTTTGTTTGCCGGATCAAGAGCTACCAACTCTTTTTCCGAAGGTAACTGGCTTCAGCAGAGCGCA
GATACCAAATACTGTTCTTCTAGTGTAGCCGTAGTTAGGCCACCACTTCAAGAACTCTGTAGCACCGCCT
ACATACCTCGCTCTGCTAATCCTGTTACCAGTGGCTGCTGCCAGTGGCGATAAGTCGTGTCTTACCGGGT
TGGACTCAAGACGATAGTTACCGGATAAGGCGCAGCGGTCGGGCTGAACGGGGGGTTCGTGCACACAGCC
CAGCTTGGAGCGAACGACCTACACCGAACTGAGATACCTACAGCGTGAGCTATGAGAAAGCGCCACGCTT
CCCGAAGGGAGAAAGGCGGACAGGTATCCGGTAAGCGGCAGGGTCGGAACAGGAGAGCGCACGAGGGAGC
TTCCAGGGGGAAACGCCTGGTATCTTTATAGTCCTGTCGGGTTTCGCCACCTCTGACTTGAGCGTCGATT
TTTGTGATGCTCGTCAGGGGGGCGGAGCCTATGGAAAAACGCCAGCAACGCGGCCTTTTTACGGTTCCTG
GCCTTTTGCTGGCCTTTTGCTCACATGTTCTTTCCTGCGT
